>Addgene plasmid #127693 | pSin Capsid | addgene full sequence | sequence record 342360 | Addgene NGS Result
ATTTAGGTGACACTATAGATTGGCGGCGTAGTACACACTATTGAATCAAACAGCCGACCAATTGCACTAC
CATCACAATGGAGAAGCCAGTAGTTAACGTAGACGTAGACCCTCAGAGTCCGTTTGTCGTGCAACTGCAA
AAGAGCTTCCCGCAATTTGAGGTAGTAGCACAGCAGGTCACTCCAAATGACCATGCTAATGCCAGAGCAT
TTTCGCATCTGGCCAGTAAACTGATCGAGCTGGAGGTTCCTACCACAGCGACGATTTTGGACATAGGCAG
CGCACCGGCTCGTAGAATGTTTTCCGAGCACCAGTACCATTGCGTTTGCCCCATGCGTAGTCCAGAAGAC
CCGGACCGCATGATGAAATATGCCAGCAAACTGGCGGAAAAAGCATGTAAGATTACAAACAAGAACTTGC
ATGAGAAGATCAAGGACCTCCGGACCGTACTTGATACACCGGATGCTGAAACGCCATCACTCTGCTTCCA
CAACGATGTTACCTGCAACACGCGTGCCGAGTACTCCGTCATGCAGGACGTGTACATCAACGCTCCCGGA
ACTATTTACCACCAGGCTATGAAAGGCGTGCGGACCCTGTACTGGATTGGCTTCGACACCACCCAGTTCA
TGTTCTCGGCTATGGCAGGTTCGTACCCTGCATACAACACCAACTGGGCCGACGAAAAAGTCCTTGAAGC
GCGTAACATCGGACTCTGCAGCACAAAGCTGAGTGAAGGCAGGACAGGAAAGTTGTCGATAATGAGGAAG
AAGGAGTTGAAGCCCATCGCCTCGTTCGACAAAAGCCAAGACGACGCTATGGCGTTAACCGGCCTGATGA
TCTTGGAAGACCTGGGTGTGGACCAACCACTACTCGACTTGATCGAGTGCGCCTTTGGAGAAATATCATC
CACCCATCTGCCCACGGGTACCCGTTTCAAATTCGGGGCGATGATGAAATCCGGAATGTTCCTCACGCTC
TTTGTCAACACAGTTCTGAATGTCGTTATCGCCAGCAGAGTATTGGAGGAGCGGCTTAAAACGTCCAAAT
GTGCAGCATTTATCGGCGACGACAACATTATACACGGAGTAGTATCTGACAAAGAAATGGCTGAGAGGTG
TGCCACCTGGCTCAACATGGAGGTTAAGATCATTGACGCAGTCATCGGCGAGAGACCACCTTACTTCTGC
GGTGGATTCATCTTGCAAGATTCGGTTACCTCCACAGCGTGTCGCGTGGCGGACCCCTTGAAAAGGCTGT
TTAAGTTGGGTAAACCGCTCCCAGCCGACGATGAGCAAGACGAAGACAGAAGACGCGCTCTGCTAGATGA
AACAAAGGCGTGGTTTAGAGTAGGTATAACAGACACCTTAGCAGTGGCCGTGGCAACTCGGTATGAGGTA
GACAACATCACACCTGTCCTGCTGGCATTGAGAACTTTTGCCCAGAGCAAAAGAGCATTTCAAGCCATCA
GAGGGGAAATAAAGCATCTCTACGGTGGTCCTAAATAGTCAGCATAGTACATTTCATCTGACTAATACCA
CAACACCACCACCATGAATAGAGGATTCTTTAACATGCTCGGCCGCCGCCCCTTCCCAGCCCCCACTGCC
ATGTGGAGGCCGCGGAGAAGGAGGCAGGCGGCCCCGATGCCTGCCCGCAATGGGCTGGCTTCCCAAATCC
AGCAACTGACCACAGCCGTCAGTGCCCTAGTCATTGGACAGGCAACTAGACCTCAAACCCCACGCCCACG
CCCGCCGCCGCGCCAGAAGAAGCAGGCGCCAAAGCAACCACCGAAGCCGAAGAAACCAAAAACACAGGAG
AAGAAGAAGAAGCAACCTGCAAAACCCAAACCCGGAAAGAGACAGCGTATGGCACTTAAGTTGGAGGCCG
ACAGACTGTTCGACGTCAAAAATGAGGACGGAGATGTCATCGGGCACGCACTGGCCATGGAAGGAAAGGT
AATGAAACCACTCCACGTGAAAGGAACTATTGACCACCCTGTGCTATCAAAGCTCAAATTCACCAAGTCG
TCAGCATACGACATGGAGTTCGCACAGTTGCCGGTCAACATGAGAAGTGAGGCGTTCACCTACACCAGTG
AACACCCTGAAGGGTTCTACAACTGGCACCACGGAGCGGTGCAGTATAGTGGAGGCAGATTTACCATCCC
CCGCGGAGTAGGAGGCAGAGGAGACAGTGGTCGTCCGATTATGGATAACTCAGGCCGGGTTGTCGCGATA
GTCCTCGGAGGGGCTGATGAGGGAACAAGAACCGCCCTTTCGGTCGTCACCTGGAATAGCAAAGGGAAGA
CAATCAAGACAACCCCGGAAGGGACAGAAGAGTGGTCTGCTGCACCACTGGTCACGGCCATGTGCTTGCT
TGGAAACGTGAGCTTCCCATGCAATCGCCCGCCCACATGCTACACCCGCGAACCATCCAGAGCTCTCGAC
ATCCTCGAAGAGAACGTGAACCACGAGGAATTCCAAGCCGCCATCTCAAAAACTTCATGGAGTTGGCTGT
TTGCCCTTTTCGGCGGCGCCTCGTCGCTATTAATTATAGGACTTATGATTTTTGCTTGCAGCATGATGCT
GACTAGCACACGAAGATGACCGCTACGCCCCAATGACCCGACCAGCAAAACTCGATGTACTTCCGAGGAA
CTGATGTGCATAATGCATCAGGCTGGTATATTAGATCCCCGCTTACCGCGGGCAATATAGCAACACCAAA
ACTCGACGTATTTCCGAGGAAGCGCAGTGCATAATGCTGCGCAGTGTTGCCAAATAATCACTATATTAAC
CATTTATTCAGCGGACGCCAAAACTCAATGTATTTCTGAGGAAGCATGGTGCATAATGCCATGCAGCGTC
TGCATAACTTTTTATTATTTCTTTTATTAATCAACAAAATTTTGTTTTTAACATTTCAAAAAAAAAAAAA
AAAAAAAAAAAAAAAAAAAAAAAAAAAAGTTTAAACTCTAGAGCTCGAGGGGAATTAATTCTTGAAGACG
AAAGGGCCAGGTGGCACTTTTCGGGGAAATGTGCGCGGAACCCCTATTTGTTTATTTTTCTAAATACATT
CAAATATGTATCCGCTCATGAGACAATAACCCTGATAAATGCTTCAATAATATTGAAAAAGGAAGAGTAT
GAGTATTCAACATTTCCGTGTCGCCCTTATTCCCTTTTTTGCGGCATTTTGCCTTCCTGTTTTTGCTCAC
CCAGAAACGCTGGTGAAAGTAAAAGATGCTGAAGATCAGTTGGGTGCACGAGTGGGTTACATCGAACTGG
ATCTCAACAGCGGTAAGATCCTTGAGAGTTTTCGCCCCGAAGAACGTTTTCCAATGATGAGCACTTTTAA
AGTTCTGCTATGTGGCGCGGTATTATCCCGTGTTGACGCCGGGCAAGAGCAACTCGGTCGCCGCATACAC
TATTCTCAGAATGACTTGGTTGAGTACTCACCAGTCACAGAAAAGCATCTTACGGATGGCATGACAGTAA
GAGAATTATGCAGTGCTGCCATAACCATGAGTGATAACACTGCGGCCAACTTACTTCTGACAACGATCGG
AGGACCGAAGGAGCTAACCGCTTTTTTGCACAACATGGGGGATCATGTAACTCGCCTTGATCGTTGGGAA
CCGGAGCTGAATGAAGCCATACCAAACGACGAGCGTGACACCACGATGCCTGTAGCAATGGCAACAACGT
TGCGCAAACTATTAACTGGCGAACTACTTACTCTAGCTTCCCGGCAACAATTAATAGACTGGATGGAGGC
GGATAAAGTTGCAGGACCACTTCTGCGCTCGGCCCTTCCGGCTGGCTGGTTTATTGCTGATAAATCTGGA
GCCGGTGAGCGTGGGTCTCGCGGTATCATTGCAGCACTGGGGCCAGATGGTAAGCCCTCCCGTATCGTAG
TTATCTACACGACGGGGAGTCAGGCAACTATGGATGAACGAAATAGACAGATCGCTGAGATAGGTGCCTC
ACTGATTAAGCATTGGTAACTGTCAGACCAAGTTTACTCATATATACTTTAGATTGATTTAAAACTTCAT
TTTTAATTTAAAAGGATCTAGGTGAAGATCCTTTTTGATAATCTCATGACCAAAATCCCTTAACGTGAGT
TTTCGTTCCACTGAGCGTCAGACCCCGTAGAAAAGATCAAAGGATCTTCTTGAGATCCTTTTTTTCTGCG
CGTAATCTGCTGCTTGCAAACAAAAAAACCACCGCTACCAGCGGTGGTTTGTTTGCCGGATCAAGAGCTA
CCAACTCTTTTTCCGAAGGTAACTGGCTTCAGCAGAGCGCAGATACCAAATACTGTCCTTCTAGTGTAGC
CGTAGTTAGGCCACCACTTCAAGAACTCTGTAGCACCGCCTACATACCTCGCTCTGCTAATCCTGTTACC
AGTGGCTGCTGCCAGTGGCGATAAGTCGTGTCTTACCGGGTTGGACTCAAGACGATAGTTACCGGATAAG
GCGCAGCGGTCGGGCTGAACGGGGGGTTCGTGCACACAGCCCAGCTTGGAGCGAACGACCTACACCGAAC
TGAGATACCTACAGCGTGAGCTATGAGAAAGCGCCACGCTTCCCGAAGGGAGAAAGGCGGACAGGTATCC
GGTAAGCGGCAGGGTCGGAACAGGAGAGCGCACGAGGGAGCTTCCAGGGGGAAACGCCTGGTATCTTTAT
AGTCCTGTCGGGTTTCGCCACCTCTGACTTGAGCGTCGATTTTTGTGATGCTCGTCAGGGGGGCGGAGCC
TATGGAAAAACGCCAGCAACGCGAGCTCGTATGGACATATTGTCGTTAGAACGCGGCTACAATTAATACA
TAACCTTATGTATCATACACATACG
Features (pLannotate 1.2.2; 8 found; start..end, strand, type, name):
      1..19      +  promoter       SP6 promoter: promoter for bacteriophage SP6 RNA polymerase
     18..297     +  ncRNA          Toga 5 CRE: Accession: RF00470 - Togavirus 5' plus strand cis-regulatory element
    786..1505    +  CDS            POLN_SINDV (fragment): Experimental evidence at protein level: Swiss-Prot protein existence level 1. [RNA-directed RNA polymerase nsP4]: RNA dependent RNA polymerase (PubMed:8107248, PubMed:7517863, PubMed:19036396). Replicates genomic and antigenomic RNA by recognizing replications specific signals. The early replication complex formed by the polyprotein P123 and nsP4 synthesizes minus-strand RNAs (PubMed:8107248, PubMed:7517863, PubMed:2529379). The late replication complex composed of fully processed nsP1-nsP4 is responsible for the production of genomic and subgenomic plus-strand RNAs (PubMed:8107248, PubMed:751
   1554..2483    +  CDS            POLSF_SINDV (fragment): Experimental evidence at protein level: Swiss-Prot protein existence level 1. [Protein TF]: Plays a role in viral assembly and release. From Sindbis virus (SINV).
   2469..2606    +  CDS            POLS_SINDV (fragment): Experimental evidence at protein level: Swiss-Prot protein existence level 1. [Spike glycoprotein E1]: Class II viral fusion protein. Fusion activity is inactive as long as E1 is bound to E2 in mature virion. After virus attachment to target cell and endocytosis, acidification of the endosome would induce dissociation of E1/E2 heterodimer and concomitant trimerization of the E1 subunits. This E1 trimer is fusion active, and promotes release of viral nucleocapsid in cytoplasm after endosome and viral membrane fusion. Efficient fusion requires the presence of cholesterol and sphingolipid in the
   3044..3148    +  promoter       AmpR promoter: bla
   3149..4009    +  CDS            AmpR: β-lactamase; bla; confers resistance to ampicillin, carbenicillin, and related antibiotics
   4180..4768    +  rep_origin     ori: high-copy-number ColE1/pMB1/pBR322/pUC origin of replication
