[The description below was written by a language model from this plasmid's Addgene catalogue record and pLannotate feature annotations shown in this document.]
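Description:
pSin Capsid is a 4,855-nt Sindbis virus helper plasmid on the pSin backbone, catalogued as a synthetic biology vector. It serves as a template for in vitro transcription rather than for direct expression in cells. In bacteria it is maintained through a ColE1/pUC-type origin and selected with ampicillin via the bla gene and its own promoter. The catalogue lists it as low copy even though the annotated origin is of the high-copy class.

An SP6 RNA polymerase promoter sits at the very start of the sequence and runs directly into the togavirus 5' plus-strand cis-regulatory element, so the transcripts begin with the alphavirus 5' replication signal. Downstream lies a partial match to the nsP4 end of the nonstructural polyprotein. In Sindbis this region normally immediately precedes the subgenomic promoter, although no such promoter is annotated here. Next comes a fragment of the structural polyprotein of about 930 nt, which corresponds to the capsid insert named in the record, followed by a short fragment matching the E1 glycoprotein region. The nonstructural and glycoprotein matches are only partial, which suggests a defective helper RNA that cannot replicate on its own. Such an RNA would depend on replicase supplied in trans by a co-delivered Sindbis replicon. The record does not spell out this arrangement, and no 3' untranslated region or poly(A) element is annotated.

According to the depositor, the plasmid is converted to mRNA to initiate Sindbis virus packaging by supplying capsid protein. It was made for a Sindbis-based directed evolution platform in mammalian cells and was distributed through a program developing tools for understudied druggable proteins.
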