Addgene plasmid #127693: pSin Capsid
Purpose: Plasmid contains the Sindbis capsid gene and can be converted to mRNA for initiating Sindbis virus packaging. See Resource Information section for annotated plasmid sequence.
Depositing lab: Justin English & Bryan Roth. Depositing organization: University of North Carolina at Chapel Hill. Publication: VEGAS as a Platform for Facile Directed Evolution in Mammalian Cells. English JG, Olsen RHJ, Lansu K, Patel M, White K, Cockrell AS, Singh D, Strachan RT, Wacker D, Roth BL. Cell. 2019 Jul 2. pii: S0092-8674(19)30622-1. doi: 10.1016/j.cell.2019.05.051. PubMed 31280962.
Backbone
  Vector backbone: pSin
  Vector type: Synthetic Biology
Growth in bacteria
  Bacterial resistance: Ampicillin, 100 μg/mL
  Growth temperature: 37°C
  Growth strain: NEB Stable
  Copy number: Low Copy
Gene/Insert
  Gene/Insert name: Sindbis Capsid
  Cloning method: Unknown
Terms and licenses: Academic/Nonprofit Terms; Industry Terms
Depositor comments: These plasmids were generated as part of the Illuminating the Druggable Genome (IDG) program sponsored by the NIH Common Fund. The goal of this program is to identify, gather, and distribute information and resources for proteins that currently are not well-studied yet belong to commonly drug-targeted protein families: protein kinases, non-olfactory G-protein coupled receptors (GPCRs), and ion channels. The IDG program is designed to develop fundamental research tools for understudied proteins, elucidate their function, and disseminate the IDG-related resources and data to the greater scientific community.
How to cite: pSin Capsid was a gift from Justin English & Bryan Roth (Addgene plasmid # 127693 ; http://n2t.net/addgene:127693 ; RRID:Addgene_127693)
